Addgene plasmid #67853: GFP-V96 ELP
Purpose: GFP Fluorescent Elastin-like Polypeptide(VPGVG) with 96 repeats containing Valine guest residues
Depositing lab: Andrew MacKay. Depositing organization: University of Southern California. Publication: A tunable and reversible platform for the intracellular formation of genetically engineered protein microdomains. Pastuszka MK, Janib SM, Weitzhandler I, Okamoto CT, Hamm-Alvarez S, Mackay JA. Biomacromolecules. 2012 Nov 12;13(11):3439-44. doi: 10.1021/bm301090x. Epub 2012 Oct 25. PubMed 23088632.
Backbone
  Vector backbone: NT-GFPpcDNA3.1
  Backbone size w/o insert (bp): 5256
  Total vector size (bp): 7556
  Modifications to backbone: Refer to plasmid construction paper. (NT-GFPpcDNA3.1 (Invitrogen) was modified to contain a BsgI restriction site downstream of the GFP gene)
  Vector type: Mammalian Expression
  Selectable markers: GFP
Growth in bacteria
  Bacterial resistance: Ampicillin, 100 μg/mL
  Growth temperature: 37°C
  Growth strain: Top10
  Copy number: Unknown
Gene/Insert
  Gene/Insert name: GFP fused to ELP (VPGVG) repeated 96 times (alt name: GFP-V96)
  Species: H. sapiens (human)
  Insert size (bp): 2200
  Promoter: T7
  Tag / fusion protein: GFP fused to N-terminal of ELP (N terminal on insert)
  Cloning method: Restriction Enzyme; 5′ cloning site BsgI (unknown if destroyed); 3′ cloning site Pme1 (unknown if destroyed)
  Sequencing primers: 5′ T7; 3′ BGHrev
Terms and licenses: Academic/Nonprofit Terms; Industry Terms: Not Available to Industry
How to cite: GFP-V96 ELP was a gift from Andrew MacKay (Addgene plasmid # 67853 ; http://n2t.net/addgene:67853 ; RRID:Addgene_67853)
