[The description below was written by a language model from this plasmid's Addgene catalogue record and pLannotate feature annotations shown in this document.]
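Description:
GFP-V96 ELP is a 7,556 bp mammalian expression plasmid built on an NT-GFP pcDNA3.1 backbone that was modified to carry a BsgI site downstream of the GFP gene. It is propagated in E. coli through a high-copy ColE1/pUC-type origin and selected with ampicillin via the β-lactamase gene. An f1 origin is also present. The feature table shows an SV40 early promoter driving a neomycin/kanamycin phosphotransferase gene with an SV40 polyadenylation signal. This is the standard pcDNA3.1 cassette that could support G418 selection in mammalian cells, although the catalogue lists only GFP as the selectable marker.

The payload is a fusion protein in which GFP sits at the N-terminus of an elastin-like polypeptide made of 96 repeats of the pentamer VPGVG, with valine as the guest residue. The ELP was cloned between BsgI and PmeI sites. The annotated GFP is the mammalian codon-optimized Cycle 3 variant. The roughly 1.5 kb stretch between it and the bGH polyadenylation signal carries no annotation and presumably holds the repetitive ELP coding sequence, which annotation tools do not recognise. The catalogue names T7 as the promoter, but the feature table places the CMV immediate-early enhancer and promoter upstream of the T7 promoter. CMV would therefore drive expression in mammalian cells, while T7 serves as a priming site or for in vitro transcription.

ELPs undergo reversible, temperature-dependent phase separation. According to the associated publication title, the construct belongs to a tunable and reversible platform for forming engineered protein microdomains inside cells, with GFP fluorescence allowing their assembly to be visualised.
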