Features (pLannotate 1.2.2; 20 found; start..end, strand, type, name):
     35..79      -  misc_feature   bom (fragment): basis of mobility region from pBR322
    234..613     +  enhancer       CMV enhancer: human cytomegalovirus immediate early enhancer
    614..817     +  promoter       CMV promoter: human cytomegalovirus (CMV) immediate early promoter
    813..846     +  LTR            5' LTR (truncated) (fragment): truncated 5' long terminal repeat (LTR) from HIV-1
    862..880     +  promoter       T7 promoter: promoter for bacteriophage T7 RNA polymerase
    904..1620    +  CDS            Cycle 3 GFP: Cycle 3 GFP (Crameri et al., 1996) mammalian codon-optimized
   3152..3376    +  polyA_signal   bGH poly(A) signal: bovine growth hormone polyadenylation signal
   3380..3401    +  promoter       SV40 promoter (fragment): SV40 enhancer and early promoter
   3422..3850    +  rep_origin     f1 ori (sequence partly withheld): f1 bacteriophage origin of replication; arrow indicates direction of (+) strand synthesis
   3864..4194    +  promoter       SV40 promoter: SV40 enhancer and early promoter
   4261..5052    +  CDS            neo: KKA2_KLEPN - Also known as kan, nptII. Experimental evidence at protein level: Swiss-Prot protein existence level 1. Resistance to kanamycin, neomycin, paromomycin, ribostamycin, butirosin and gentamicin B. From Klebsiella pneumoniae.
   5076..5234    +  CDS            ble (fragment): BLE_KLEPN - Experimental evidence at protein level: Swiss-Prot protein existence level 1. Binding protein with a strong affinity to the bleomycin family of antibiotics. Binds to CL990; an antimitotic-antibiotic compound. From Klebsiella pneumoniae.
   5229..5350    +  polyA_signal   SV40 poly(A) signal: SV40 polyadenylation signal
   5423..5439    -  protein_bind   lac operator: The lac repressor binds to the lac operator to inhibit transcription in E. coli. This inhibition can be relieved by adding lactose or isopropyl-β-D-thiogalactopyranoside (IPTG). lac repressor encoded by lacI
   5447..5477    -  promoter       lac promoter: promoter for the E. coli lac operon
   5492..5513    -  protein_bind   CAP binding site: CAP binding activates transcription in the presence of cAMP. E. coli catabolite activator protein
   5526..5618    -  CDS            lacI (fragment): lac repressor; lacI; The lac repressor binds to the lac operator to inhibit transcription in E. coli. This inhibition can be relieved by adding lactose or isopropyl-β-D-thiogalactopyranoside (IPTG).
   5801..6389    -  rep_origin     ori: high-copy-number ColE1/pMB1/pBR322/pUC origin of replication
   6560..7420    -  CDS            AmpR: β-lactamase; bla; confers resistance to ampicillin, carbenicillin, and related antibiotics
   7421..7525    -  promoter       AmpR promoter: bla
>Addgene plasmid #67853 | GFP-V96 ELP | depositor full sequence | sequence record 117808 | GFP fused to Elastin like polypeptide (V-96 repeat) in a mammalian pcDNA3.1 expression vector
ACGGATCGGGAGATCTCCCGATCCCCTATGGTCGACTCTCAGTACAATCTGCTCTGATGCCGCATAGTTA
AGCCAGTATCTGCTCCCTGCTTGTGTGTTGGAGGTCGCTGAGTAGTGCGCGAGCAAAATTTAAGCTACAA
CAAGGCAAGGCTTGACCGACAATTGCATGAAGAATCTGCTTAGGGTTAGGCGTTTTGCGCTGCTTCGCGA
TGTACGGGCCAGATATACGCGTTGACATTGATTATTGACTAGTTATTAATAGTAATCAATTACGGGGTCA
TTAGTTCATAGCCCATATATGGAGTTCCGCGTTACATAACTTACGGTAAATGGCCCGCCTGGCTGACCGC
CCAACGACCCCCGCCCATTGACGTCAATAATGACGTATGTTCCCATAGTAACGCCAATAGGGACTTTCCA
TTGACGTCAATGGGTGGACTATTTACGGTAAACTGCCCACTTGGCAGTACATCAAGTGTATCATATGCCA
AGTACGCCCCCTATTGACGTCAATGACGGTAAATGGCCCGCCTGGCATTATGCCCAGTACATGACCTTAT
GGGACTTTCCTACTTGGCAGTACATCTACGTATTAGTCATCGCTATTACCATGGTGATGCGGTTTTGGCA
GTACATCAATGGGCGTGGATAGCGGTTTGACTCACGGGGATTTCCAAGTCTCCACCCCATTGACGTCAAT
GGGAGTTTGTTTTGGCACCAAAATCAACGGGACTTTCCAAAATGTCGTAACAACTCCGCCCCATTGACGC
AAATGGGCGGTAGGCGTGTACGGTGGGAGGTCTATATAAGCAGAGCTCTCTGGCTAACTAGAGAACCCAC
TGCTTACTGGCTTATCGAAATTAATACGACTCACTATAGGGAGACCCAAGCTGGCTAGACACCATGGCCA
GCAAAGGAGAAGAACTTTTCACTGGAGTTGTCCCAATTCTTGTTGAATTAGATGGTGATGTTAATGGGCA
CAAATTTTCTGTCAGTGGAGAGGGTGAAGGTGATGCTACATACGGAAAGCTTACCCTTAAATTTATTTGC
ACTACTGGAAAACTACCTGTTCCATGGCCAACACTTGTCACTACTTTCTCTTATGGTGTTCAATGCTTTT
CCCGTTATCCGGATCATATGAAACGGCATGACTTTTTCAAGAGTGCCATGCCCGAAGGTTATGTACAGGA
ACGCACTATATCTTTCAAAGATGACGGGAACTACAAGACGCGTGCTGAAGTCAAGTTTGAAGGTGATACC
CTTGTTAATCGTATCGAGTTAAAAGGTATTGATTTTAAAGAAGATGGAAACATTCTCGGACACAAACTCG
AGTACAACTATAACTCACACAATGTATACATCACGGCAGACAAACAAAAGAATGGAATCAAAGCTAACTT
CAAAATTCGCCACAACATTGAAGATGGATCCGTTCAACTAGCAGACCATTATCAACAAAATACTCCAATT
GGCGATGGCCCTGTCCTTTTACCAGACAACCATTACCTGTCGACACAATCTGCCCTTTCGAAAGATCCCA
ACGAAAAGCGTGACCACATGGTCCTTCTTGAGTTTGTAACTGCTGCTGGGATTACACATGGCATGGATGA
GCTCTACAAAAGCGGNTCCGGACCGGTGCTAGCGATAGGTGTACCAGGTGTCGGTGTACCGGGTGTCGGC
GTACCTGGCGTCGGTGTCCCGGGTGTTGGTGTTCCGGGTGTAGGTGTTCCGGGCGTGGGTGTACCAGGTG
TCGGTGTACCGGGTGTCGGCGTACCTGGCGTCGGTGTCCCGGGTGTTGGTGTTCCGGGTGTAGGTGTTCC
GGGCGTGGGTGTACCAGGTGTCGGTGTACCGGGTGTCGGCGTACCTGGCGTCGGTGTCCCGGGTGTTGGT
GTTCCGGGTGTAGGTGTTCCGGGCGTGGGTGTACCAGGTGTCGGTGTACCGGGTGTCGGCGTACCTGGCG
TCGGTGTCCCGGGTGTTGGTGTTCCGGGTGTAGGTGTTCCGGGCGTGGGTGTACCAGGTGTCGGTGTACC
GGGTGTCGGCGTACCTGGCGTCGGTGTCCCGGGTGTTGGTGTTCCGGGTGTAGGTGTTCCGGGCGTGGGT
GTACCAGGTGTCGGTGTACCGGGTGTCGGCGTACCTGGCGTCGGTGTCCCGGGTGTTGGTGTTCCGGGTG
TAGGTGTTCCGGGCGTGGGTGTACCAGGTGTCGGTGTACCGGGTGTCGGCGTACCTGGCGTCGGTGTCCC
GGGTGTTGGTGTTCCGGGTGTAGGTGTTCCGGGCGTGGGTGTACCAGGTGTCGGTGTACCGGGTGTCGGC
GTACCTGGCGTCGGTGTCCCGGGTGTTGGTGTTCCGGGTGTAGGTGTTCCGGGCGTGGGTGTACCAGGTG
TCGGTGTACCGGGTGTCGGCGTACCTGGCGTCGGTGTCCCGGGTGTTGGTGTTCCGGGTGTAGGTGTTCC
GGGCGTGGGTGTACCAGGTGTCGGTGTACCGGGTGTCGGCGTACCTGGCGTCGGTGTCCCGGGTGTTGGT
GTTCCGGGTGTAGGTGTTCCGGGCGTGGGTGTACCAGGTGTCGGTGTACCGGGTGTCGGCGTACCTGGCG
TCGGTGTCCCGGGTGTTGGTGTTCCGGGTGTAGGTGTTCCGGGCGTGGGTGTACCAGGTGTCGGTGTACC
GGGTGTCGGCGTACCTGGCGTCGGTGTCCCGGGTGTTGGTGTTCCGGGTGTAGGTGTTCCGGGCGTGGGT
GTACCAGGTGTCGGTGTACCGGGTGTCGGCGTACCTGGCGTCGGTGTCCCGGGTGTTGGTGTTCCGGGTG
TAGGTGTTCCGGGCGTGGGTGTACCAGGTGTCGGTGTACCGGGTGTCGGCGTACCTGGCGTCGGTGTCCC
GGGTGTTGGTGTTCCGGGTGTAGGTGTTCCGGGCGTGGGTGTACCAGGTGTCGGTGTACCGGGTGTCGGC
GTACCTGGCGTCGGTGTCCCGGGTGTTGGTGTTCCGGGTGTAGGTGTTCCGGGCGTGGGTGTACCAGGTG
TCGGTGTACCGGGTGTCGGCGTACCTGGCGTCGGTGTCCCGGGTGTTGGTGTTCCGGGTGTAGGTGTTCC
GGGCGTGGGTTACTGATAATGATCTTCAGGATCCGAATTCGAGCTCCGTCAAACCCGCTGATCAGCCTCG
ACTGTGCCTTCTAGTTGCCAGCCATCTGTTGTTTGCCCCTCCCCCGTGCCTTCCTTGACCCTGGAAGGTG
CCACTCCCACTGTCCTTTCCTAATAAAATGAGGAAATTGCATCGCATTGTCTGAGTAGGTGTCATTCTAT
TCTGGGGGGTGGGGTGGGGCAGGACAGCAAGGGGGAGGATTGGGAAGACAATAGCAGGCATGCTGGGGAT
GCGGTGGGCTCTATGGCTTCTGAGGCGGAAAGAACCAGCTGGGGCTCTAGGGGGTATCCCC
[124 nt withheld, positions 3422-3545]
C
[32 nt withheld, positions 3547-3578]
CA
[57 nt withheld, positions 3581-3637]
A
[49 nt withheld, positions 3639-3687]
CCTTTGACGTTGGAGTCCACGTTCTTT
[37 nt withheld, positions 3715-3751]
ACCCTATCTCGGTCTATTCTTTTGATTTATAAGGGATTTTGGGGATTTCGGCCTATTGGTTAAAAAATGA
GCTGATTTAACAAAAATTTAACGCGAATTAATTCTGTGGAATGTGTGTCAGTTAGGGTGTGGAAAGTCCC
CAGGCTCCCCAGGCAGGCAGAAGTATGCAAAGCATGCATCTCAATTAGTCAGCAACCAGGTGTGGAAAGT
CCCCAGGCTCCCCAGCAGGCAGAAGTATGCAAAGCATGCATCTCAATTAGTCAGCAACCATAGTCCCGCC
CCTAACTCCGCCCATCCCGCCCCTAACTCCGCCCAGTTCCGCCCATTCTCCGCCCCATGGCTGACTAATT
TTTTTTATTTATGCAGAGGCCGAGGCCGCCTCTGCCTCTGAGCTATTCCAGAAGTAGTGAGGAGGCTTTT
TTGGAGGCCTAGGCTTTTGCAAAAAGCTCCCGGGAGCTTGTATATCCATTTTCGGATCTGATCAAGAGAC
AGGATGAGGATCGTTTCGCATGATTGAACAAGATGGATTGCACGCAGGTTCTCCGGCCGCTTGGGTGGAG
AGGCTATTCGGCTATGACTGGGCACAACAGACAATCGGCTGCTCTGATGCCGCCGTGTTCCGGCTGTCAG
CGCAGGGGCGCCCGGTTCTTTTTGTCAAGACCGACCTGTCCGGTGCCCTGAATGAACTGCAGGACGAGGC
AGCGCGGCTATCGTGGCTGGCCACGACGGGCGTTCCTTGCGCAGCTGTGCTCGACGTTGTCACTGAAGCG
GGAAGGGACTGGCTGCTATTGGGCGAAGTGCCGGGGCAGGATCTCCTGTCATCTCACCTTGCTCCTGCCG
AGAAAGTATCCATCATGGCTGATGCAATGCGGCGGCTGCATACGCTTGATCCGGCTACCTGCCCATTCGA
CCACCAAGCGAAACATCGCATCGAGCGAGCACGTACTCGGATGGAAGCCGGTCTTGTCGATCAGGATGAT
CTGGACGAAGAGCATCAGGGGCTCGCGCCAGCCGAACTGTTCGCCAGGCTCAAGGCGCGCATGCCCGACG
GCGAGGATCTCGTCGTGACCCATGGCGATGCCTGCTTGCCGAATATCATGGTGGAAAATGGCCGCTTTTC
TGGATTCATCGACTGTGGCCGGCTGGGTGTGGCGGACCGCTATCAGGACATAGCGTTGGCTACCCGTGAT
ATTGCTGAAGAGCTTGGCGGCGAATGGGCTGACCGCTTCCTCGTGCTTTACGGTATCGCCGCTCCCGATT
CGCAGCGCATCGCCTTCTATCGCCTTCTTGACGAGTTCTTCTGAGCGGGACTCTGGGGTTCGAAATGACC
GACCAAGCGACGCCCAACCTGCCATCACGAGATTTCGATTCCACCGCCGCCTTCTATGAAAGGTTGGGCT
TCGGAATCGTTTTCCGGGACGCCGGCTGGATGATCCTCCAGCGCGGGGATCTCATGCTGGAGTTCTTCGC
CCACCCCAACTTGTTTATTGCAGCTTATAATGGTTACAAATAAAGCAATAGCATCACAAATTTCACAAAT
AAAGCATTTTTTTCACTGCATTCTAGTTGTGGTTTGTCCAAACTCATCAATGTATCTTATCATGTCTGTA
TACCGTCGACCTCTAGCTAGAGCTTGGCGTAATCATGGTCATAGCTGTTTCCTGTGTGAAATTGTTATCC
GCTCACAATTCCACACAACATACGAGCCGGAAGCATAAAGTGTAAAGCCTGGGGTGCCTAATGAGTGAGC
TAACTCACATTAATTGCGTTGCGCTCACTGCCCGCTTTCCAGTCGGGAAACCTGTCGTGCCAGCTGCATT
AATGAATCGGCCAACGCGCGGGGAGAGGCGGTTTGCGTATTGGGCGCTCTTCCGCTTCCTCGCTCACTGA
CTCGCTGCGCTCGGTCGTTCGGCTGCGGCGAGCGGTATCAGCTCACTCAAAGGCGGTAATACGGTTATCC
ACAGAATCAGGGGATAACGCAGGAAAGAACATGTGAGCAAAAGGCCAGCAAAAGGCCAGGAACCGTAAAA
AGGCCGCGTTGCTGGCGTTTTTCCATAGGCTCCGCCCCCCTGACGAGCATCACAAAAATCGACGCTCAAG
TCAGAGGTGGCGAAACCCGACAGGACTATAAAGATACCAGGCGTTTCCCCCTGGAAGCTCCCTCGTGCGC
TCTCCTGTTCCGACCCTGCCGCTTACCGGATACCTGTCCGCCTTTCTCCCTTCGGGAAGCGTGGCGCTTT
CTCAATGCTCACGCTGTAGGTATCTCAGTTCGGTGTAGGTCGTTCGCTCCAAGCTGGGCTGTGTGCACGA
ACCCCCCGTTCAGCCCGACCGCTGCGCCTTATCCGGTAACTATCGTCTTGAGTCCAACCCGGTAAGACAC
GACTTATCGCCACTGGCAGCAGCCACTGGTAACAGGATTAGCAGAGCGAGGTATGTAGGCGGTGCTACAG
AGTTCTTGAAGTGGTGGCCTAACTACGGCTACACTAGAAGGACAGTATTTGGTATCTGCGCTCTGCTGAA
GCCAGTTACCTTCGGAAAAAGAGTTGGTAGCTCTTGATCCGGCAAACAAACCACCGCTGGTAGCGGTGGT
TTTTTTGTTTGCAAGCAGCAGATTACGCGCAGAAAAAAAGGATCTCAAGAAGATCCTTTGATCTTTTCTA
CGGGGTCTGACGCTCAGTGGAACGAAAACTCACGTTAAGGGATTTTGGTCATGAGATTATCAAAAAGGAT
CTTCACCTAGATCCTTTTAAATTAAAAATGAAGTTTTAAATCAATCTAAAGTATATATGAGTAAACTTGG
TCTGACAGTTACCAATGCTTAATCAGTGAGGCACCTATCTCAGCGATCTGTCTATTTCGTTCATCCATAG
TTGCCTGACTCCCCGTCGTGTAGATAACTACGATACGGGAGGGCTTACCATCTGGCCCCAGTGCTGCAAT
GATACCGCGAGACCCACGCTCACCGGCTCCAGATTTATCAGCAATAAACCAGCCAGCCGGAAGGGCCGAG
CGCAGAAGTGGTCCTGCAACTTTATCCGCCTCCATCCAGTCTATTAATTGTTGCCGGGAAGCTAGAGTAA
GTAGTTCGCCAGTTAATAGTTTGCGCAACGTTGTTGCCATTGCTACAGGCATCGTGGTGTCACGCTCGTC
GTTTGGTATGGCTTCATTCAGCTCCGGTTCCCAACGATCAAGGCGAGTTACATGATCCCCCATGTTGTGC
AAAAAAGCGGTTAGCTCCTTCGGTCCTCCGATCGTTGTCAGAAGTAAGTTGGCCGCAGTGTTATCACTCA
TGGTTATGGCAGCACTGCATAATTCTCTTACTGTCATGCCATCCGTAAGATGCTTTTCTGTGACTGGTGA
GTACTCAACCAAGTCATTCTGAGAATAGTGTATGCGGCGACCGAGTTGCTCTTGCCCGGCGTCAATACGG
GATAATACCGCGCCACATAGCAGAACTTTAAAAGTGCTCATCATTGGAAAACGTTCTTCGGGGCGAAAAC
TCTCAAGGATCTTACCGCTGTTGAGATCCAGTTCGATGTAACCCACTCGTGCACCCAACTGATCTTCAGC
ATCTTTTACTTTCACCAGCGTTTCTGGGTGAGCAAAAACAGGAAGGCAAAATGCCGCAAAAAAGGGAATA
AGGGCGACACGGAAATGTTGAATACTCATACTCTTCCTTTTTCAATATTATTGAAGCATTTATCAGGGTT
ATTGTCTCATGAGCGGATACATATTTGAATGTATTTAGAAAAATAAACAAATAGGGGTTCCGCGCACATT
TCCCCGAAAAGTGCCACCTGACGTC
