>Addgene plasmid #67853 | GFP-V96 ELP | addgene partial sequence | sequence record 120085 | BGH-rev 5'-TAGAAGGCACAGTCGAGG-3'
GATCATTATCAGTAACCTACACCCGGAACACCAACACCCGGGACACCGACGCCAGGTACGCCGACACCCG
GTACACCGACACCTGGTACACCCACGCCCGGAACACCTACACCCGGAACACCAACACCCGGGACACCGAC
GCCAGGTACGCCGACACCCGGTACACCGACACCTGGTACACCCACGCCCGGAACACCTACACCCGGAACA
CCAACACCCGGGACACCGACGCCAGGTACGCCGACACCCGGTACACCGACACCTGGTACACCCACGCCCG
GAACACCTACACCCGGAACACCAACACCCGGGACACCGACGCCAGGTACGCCGACACCCGGTACACCGAC
ACCTGGTACACCCACGCCCGGAACACCTACACCCGGAACACCAACACCCGGGACACCGACGCCAGGTACG
CCGACACCCGGTACACCGACACCTGGTACACCCACGCCCGGAACACCTACACCCGGAACACCAACACCCG
GGACACCGACGCCAGGTACGCCGACACCCGGTACACCGACACCTGGTACACCCACGCCCGGAACACCTAC
ACCCGGAACACCAACACCCGGGACACCGACGCCAGGTACGCCGACACCCGGTACACCGACACCTGGTACA
CCCACGCCCGGAACACCTACACCCGGAACACCAACACCCGGGACACC
