>Addgene plasmid #67853 | GFP-V96 ELP | addgene partial sequence | sequence record 120087 | GFP-F 5'-GGTCCTTCTTGAGTTTGTAAC-3'
ATGAGCTCTACAAAGCGGTTCCGGACCGGTGCTAGCGATAGGTGTTCCGGGCGTGGGTGTACCAGGTGTC
GGTGTACCGGGTGTCGGCGTACCTGGCGTCGGTGTCCCGGGTGTTGGTGTTCCGGGTGTAGGTGTTCCGG
GCGTGGGTGTACCAGGTGTCGGTGTACCGGGTGTCGGCGTACCTGGCGTCAGTGTCCCGGGTGTTGGTGT
TCCGGGTGTAGGTGTTCCGGGCGTGGGTGTACCAGGTGTCGGTGTACCGGGTGTCGGCGTACCTGGCGTC
GGTGTCCCGGGTGTTGGTGTTCCGGGTGTAGGTGTTCCGGGCGTGGGTGTACCAGGTGTCGGTGTACCGG
GTGTCGGCGTACCTGGCGTCGGTGTCCCGGGTGTTGGTGTTCCGGGTGTAGGTGTTCCGGGCGTGGGTGT
ACCAGGTGTCGGTGTACCGGGTGTCGGCGTACCTGGCGTCGGTGTCCCGGGTGTTGGTGTTCCGGGTGTA
GGTGTTCCAGGCGTGGGTGTACCAGGTGTCGGTGTACCGGGTGTCGGCGTACCTGGCGTCGGTGTCCCGG
GTGTTGGTGTTCCGGGTGTAAGTGTT
